Addgene plasmid #32596: pCAG:EYFP
Depositing lab: Anna-Katerina Hadjantonakis. Depositing organization: Columbia University. Publication: Embryonic stem cells and mice expressing different GFP variants for multiple non-invasive reporter usage within a single animal. Hadjantonakis AK, Macmaster S, Nagy A. BMC Biotechnol. 2002 Jun 11;2:11. 10.1186/1472-6750-2-11 PubMed 12079497.
Backbone
  Vector backbone: pCAGGS
  Backbone size w/o insert (bp): 4700
  Vector type: Mammalian Expression
Growth in bacteria
  Bacterial resistance: Ampicillin, 100 μg/mL
  Growth temperature: 37°C
  Growth strain: DH5alpha
  Copy number: High Copy
Gene/Insert
  Gene/Insert name: EYFP
  Promoter: pCAGGs
  Cloning method: Restriction Enzyme; 5′ cloning site EcoR1 (not destroyed); 3′ cloning site EcoR1 (not destroyed)
  Sequencing primers: 5′ GFP-L (5'- TTG AAT TCG CCA CCA TGG TGA GC); 3′ GFP-R (5'- TTG AAT TCT TAC TTG TAC AGC TCG TCC)
Terms and licenses: Academic/Nonprofit Terms; Industry Terms: Not Available to Industry
How to cite: pCAG:EYFP was a gift from Anna-Katerina Hadjantonakis (Addgene plasmid # 32596 ; http://n2t.net/addgene:32596 ; RRID:Addgene_32596)
