[The description below was written by a language model from this plasmid's Addgene catalogue record.]
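Description:
pCAG:EYFP is a mammalian expression plasmid built on the pCAGGS backbone (about 4.7 kb without the insert) that carries the coding sequence for enhanced yellow fluorescent protein (EYFP). It is maintained in E. coli as a high-copy plasmid under ampicillin selection. The record lists no mammalian selection marker, and because no feature table is provided, the origin of replication, polyadenylation signal and other backbone elements are not itemised.

The EYFP open reading frame was inserted by restriction cloning into an EcoRI site, and the site is retained on both sides of the insert, so the reporter can be excised as a single EcoRI fragment. Cloning into a single site also means that insert orientation had to be selected for. Expression is driven by the promoter of pCAGGS, generally known as the CAG promoter. This is a strong composite element combining the cytomegalovirus immediate-early enhancer with chicken β-actin promoter and intron sequences, and it gives robust, widespread expression in many mammalian cell types. No fusion tags or additional reporters are recorded, so the product is expected to be untagged EYFP.

The associated publication concerns embryonic stem cells and mice expressing different GFP spectral variants, allowing several non-invasive reporters to be used within one animal. In that context the construct provides ubiquitous yellow fluorescent labelling of cells in culture, in ES cells and in transgenic mice. EYFP can be combined with spectrally distinct variants to distinguish cell populations in live imaging, chimera or lineage analyses.
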