>Addgene plasmid #32596 | pCAG:EYFP | depositor partial sequence | sequence record 39587 | pCAG:EYFP sequence 2006 bps
NNNNNNNNNNNNNNNNNTTGNNNNNNTNCTTCGGGGCGAAAACTCTCAAGNNNNNNNNNNNNNNNNNAAC
NNNNNNANGAAGCCCCGCTTTTGAGAGTTCGATCTTACCGCTGTTGAGATCCANTTCGATGTAACCCACT
CGTGCACCCACTAGAATGGCGACAACTCTAGGTNAAGCTACATTGGGTGAGCACGTGGGTACTGATCTTC
AGCATCTTTTACTTTCACCAGCGTTTCTGGGTGAGCAAAATGACTAGAAGTCGTAGAAAATGAAAGTGGT
CGCAAAGACCCACTCGTTTTACAGGAAGGCAAAATGCCGCAAAAAAGGGAATAAGGGCGACACGGAAATG
TGTCCTTCCGTTTTACGGCGTTTTTTCCCTTATTCCCGCTGTGCCTTTACTTGAATACTCATACTCTTCC
TTTTTCAATATTATTGAAGCATTTATCAGGAACTTATGAGTATGAGAAGGAAAAAGTTATAATAACTTCG
TAAATAGTCCGTTATTGTCTCATGANCGGATACATATTTGAATGTATTTAGAAAAATAAACAATAACAGA
GTACTNGCCTATGTATAAACTTACATAAATCTTTTTATTTCAAATAGGGGTTCCGCGCACATTTCCCCGA
AAAGTGCCACCTGGGTCGACGTTTATCCCCAAGGCGCGTGTAAAGGGGCTTTTCACGGTGGACCCAGCTG
ATTGATTATTGACTAGTTATTAATAGTAATCAATTACGGGGTCATTAGTTTAACTAATAACTGATCAATA
ATTATCATTAGTTAATGCCCCAGTAATCAACATAGCCCATATATGGAGTTCCGCGTTACATAACTTACGG
TAAATGGCCCGTATCGGGTATATACCTCAAGGCGCAATGTATTGAATGCCATTTACCGGGGCCTGGCTGA
CCGCCCAACGACCCCCGCCCATTGACGTCAATAATGACGTCGGACCGACTGGCGGGTTGCTGGGGGCGGG
TAACTGCAGTTATTACTGCAATGTTCCCATANTAACGCCAATAGGGACTTTCCATTGACGTCAATGGGTG
TACAAGGGTATNATTGCGGTTATCCCTGAAAGGTAACTGCAGTTACCCACGAGTATTTACGGTAAACTGC
CCACTTGGCAGTACATCAAGTGTATCATATCTCATAAATGCCATTTGACGGGTGAACCGTCATGTAGTTC
ACATAGTATAGCCAAGTACGCCCCCTATTGACGTCAATGACGGTAAATGGCCCGCCTGGCCGGTTCATGC
GGGGGATAACTGCAGTTACTGCCATTTACCGGGCGGACCGATTATGCCCAGTACATGACCTTATGGGACT
TTCCTACTTGGCAGTACATCTAATACGGGTCATGTACTGGAATACCCTGAAAGGATGAACCGTCATGTAG
TACNTATTANTCATCGCTATTACCATGGTCGANGTGAGCCCCACGTTCTGATGNATAATNAGTAGCGATA
ATGGTACCAGCTNCACTCGGGGTGCAAGACCTTCACTCTCCCCATCTCCCCCCCCNCCCCACCCCCAATT
TTGTATTTATGAAGTGAGAGGGGTAGAGGGGGGGGNGGGGTGGGGGTTAAAACATAAATANNATTTTTTA
ATTATTTTGTGCNNCGATGGGGGCGGGGGGGGGGGGGGGGNNTAAAAAATTAATAAAACACGNNGCTACC
CCCGCCCCCCCCCCCCCCCCNNCNNNNNNNNNNNGNNNGNNNNNNGNNAANGNCNNNNNNNGGTGNNNAN
NNGNNNNNNNNNNNCNNNCNNNNNNCNNTTNCNGNNNNNNNCCACNNNTNNNAAAANNAGCANCNNNNNN
CNANNNNNNNANNNNGCCNNNNNNNTTTCNNNTTTTNNTCGTNGNNNNNNGNTNNNNNNNTNNNNCGGNN
NNNNNAAAGNTNTNANGGNNNNGNNNGGNGANNANNNNNNNNNNNNNNNCNNANNNNCCNANANTNCCNN
NNCNNNCCNCTNNTNNNNNNNNNNNNNNNGNNTNNNNGGNNNANNT
