>Addgene plasmid #32596 | pCAG:EYFP | addgene partial sequence | sequence record 42460 | Bglob-pA-R 5'-ttttggcagagggaaaaaga-3'
AGGCATGGCCCACCAGCACCACCTTCTGATAGGCAGCCTGCACCTGAGGAGTGAATTCTTACTTGTACAG
CTCGTCCATGCCGAGAGTGATCCCGGCGGCGGTCACGAACTCCAGCAGGACCATGTGATCGCGCTTCTCG
TTGGGGTCTTTGCTCAGGGCGGACTGGTAGCTCAGGTAGTGGTTGTCGGGCAGCAGCACGGGGCCGTCGC
CGATGGGGGTGTTCTGCTGGTAGTGGTCGGCGAGCTGCACGCTGCCGTCCTCGATGTTGTGGCGGATCTT
GAAGTTCACCTTGATGCCGTTCTTCTGCTTGTCGGCCATGATATAGACGTTGTGGCTGTTGTAGTTGTAC
TCCAGCTTGTGCCCCAGGATGTTGCCGTCCTCCTTGAAGTCGATGCCCTTCAGCTCGATGCGGTTCACCA
GGGTGTCGCCCTCGAACTTCACCTCGGCGCGGGTCTTGTAGTTGCCGTCGTCCTTGAAGAAGATGGTGCG
CTCCTGGACGTAGCCTTCGGGCATGGCGGACTTGAAGAAGTCGTGCTGCTTCATGTGGTCGGGGTAGCGG
GCGAAGCACTGCAGGCCGTAGCCGAAGGTGGTCACGAGGGTGGGCCAGGGCACGGGCAGCTTGCCGGTGG
TGCAGATGAACTTCAGGGTCAGCTTGCCGTAGGTGGCATCGCCCTCGCCCTCGCCGGACACGCTGAACTT
GTGGCCGTTTACGTCGCCGTCCAGCTCGACCAGGATGGGCACCACCCCGGTGAACAGCT
